>Addgene plasmid #76544 | PI4KB gRNA (BRDN0001149397) | addgene full sequence | sequence record 186040 | Addgene Assembled Sequence
CCCGGGTGCAAAGATGGATAAAGTTTTAAACAGAGAGGAATCTTTGCAGCTAATGGACCTTCTAGGTCTT
GAAAGGAGTGGGAATTGGCTCCGGTGCCCGTCAGTGGGCAGAGCGCACATCGCCCACAGTCCCCGAGAAG
TTGGGGGGAGGGGTCGGCAATTGATCCGGTGCCTAGAGAAGGTGGCGCGGGGTAAACTGGGAAAGTGATG
TCGTGTACTGGCTCCGCCTTTTTCCCGAGGGTGGGGGAGAACCGTATATAAGTGCAGTAGTCGCCGTGAA
CGTTCTTTTTCGCAACGGGTTTGCCGCCAGAACACAGGTAAGTGCCGTGTGTGGTTCCCGCGGGCCTGGC
CTCTTTACGGGTTATGGCCCTTGCGTGCCTTGAATTACTTCCACCTGGCTGCAGTACGTGATTCTTGATC
CCGAGCTTCGGGTTGGAAGTGGGTGGGAGAGTTCGAGGCCTTGCGCTTAAGGAGCCCCTTCGCCTCGTGC
TTGAGTTGAGGCCTGGCCTGGGCGCTGGGGCCGCCGCGTGCGAATCTGGTGGCACCTTCGCGCCTGTCTC
GCTGCTTTCGATAAGTCTCTAGCCATTTAAAATTTTTGATGACCTGCTGCGACGCTTTTTTTCTGGCAAG
ATAGTCTTGTAAATGCGGGCCAAGATCTGCACACTGGTATTTCGGTTTTTGGGGCCGCGGGCGGCGACGG
GGCCCGTGCGTCCCAGCGCACATGTTCGGCGAGGCGGGGCCTGCGAGCGCGGCCACCGAGAATCGGACGG
GGGTAGTCTCAAGCTGGCCGGCCTGCTCTGGTGCCTGGCCTCGCGCCGCCGTGTATCGCCCCGCCCTGGG
CGGCAAGGCTGGCCCGGTCGGCACCAGTTGCGTGAGCGGAAAGATGGCCGCTTCCCGGCCCTGCTGCAGG
GAGCTCAAAATGGAGGACGCGGCGCTCGGGAGAGCGGGCGGGTGAGTCACCCACACAAAGGAAAAGGGCC
TTTCCGTCCTCAGCCGTCGCTTCATGTGACTCCACGGAGTACCGGGCGCCGTCCAGGCACCTCGATTAGT
TCTCGAGCTTTTGGAGTACGTCGTCTTTAGGTTGGGGGGAGGGGTTTTATGCGATGGAGTTTCCCCACAC
TGAGTGGGTGGAGACTGAAGTTAGGCCAGCTTGGCACTTGATGTAATTCTCCTTGGAATTTGCCCTTTTT
GAGTTTGGATCTTGGTTCATTCTCAAGCCTCAGACAGTGGTTCAAAGTTTTTTTCTTCCATTTCAGGTGT
CGTGACGTACGGCCACCATGACCGAGTACAAGCCCACGGTGCGCCTCGCCACCCGCGACGACGTCCCCAG
GGCCGTACGCACCCTCGCCGCCGCGTTCGCCGACTACCCCGCCACGCGCCACACCGTCGATCCGGACCGC
CACATCGAGCGGGTCACCGAGCTGCAAGAACTCTTCCTCACGCGCGTCGGGCTCGACATCGGCAAGGTGT
GGGTCGCGGACGACGGCGCCGCCGTGGCGGTCTGGACCACGCCGGAGAGCGTCGAAGCGGGGGCGGTGTT
CGCCGAGATCGGCCCGCGCATGGCCGAGTTGAGCGGTTCCCGGCTGGCCGCGCAGCAACAGATGGAAGGC
CTCCTGGCGCCGCACCGGCCCAAGGAGCCCGCGTGGTTCCTGGCCACCGTCGGAGTCTCGCCCGACCACC
AGGGCAAGGGTCTGGGCAGCGCCGTCGTGCTCCCCGGAGTGGAGGCGGCCGAGCGCGCCGGGGTGCCCGC
CTTCCTGGAGACCTCCGCGCCCCGCAACCTCCCCTTCTACGAGCGGCTCGGCTTCACCGTCACCGCCGAC
GTCGAGGTGCCCGAAGGACCGCGCACCTGGTGCATGACCCGCAAGCCCGGTGCCTGAACGCGTTAAGTCG
ACAATCAACCTCTGGATTACAAAATTTGTGAAAGATTGACTGGTATTCTTAACTATGTTGCTCCTTTTAC
GCTATGTGGATACGCTGCTTTAATGCCTTTGTATCATGCTATTGCTTCCCGTATGGCTTTCATTTTCTCC
TCCTTGTATAAATCCTGGTTGCTGTCTCTTTATGAGGAGTTGTGGCCCGTTGTCAGGCAACGTGGCGTGG
TGTGCACTGTGTTTGCTGACGCAACCCCCACTGGTTGGGGCATTGCCACCACCTGTCAGCTCCTTTCCGG
GACTTTCGCTTTCCCCCTCCCTATTGCCACGGCGGAACTCATCGCCGCCTGCCTTGCCCGCTGCTGGACA
GGGGCTCGGCTGTTGGGCACTGACAATTCCGTGGTGTTGTCGGGGAAATCATCGTCCTTTCCTTGGCTGC
TCGCCTGTGTTGCCACCTGGATTCTGCGCGGGACGTCCTTCTGCTACGTCCCTTCGGCCCTCAATCCAGC
GGACCTTCCTTCCCGCGGCCTGCTGCCGGCTCTGCGGCCTCTTCCGCGTCTTCGCCTTCGCCCTCAGACG
AGTCGGATCTCCCTTTGGGCCGCCTCCCCGCGTCGACTTTAAGACCAATGACTTACAAGGCAGCTGTAGA
TCTTAGCCACTTTTTAAAAGAAAAGGGGGGACTGGAAGGGCTAATTCACTCCCAACGAAGACAAGATCTG
CTTTTTGCTTGTACTGGGTCTCTCTGGTTAGACCAGATCTGAGCCTGGGAGCTCTCTGGCTAACTAGGGA
ACCCACTGCTTAAGCCTCAATAAAGCTTGCCTTGAGTGCTTCAAGTAGTGTGTGCCCGTCTGTTGTGTGA
CTCTGGTAACTAGAGATCCCTCAGACCCTTTTAGTCAGTGTGGAAAATCTCTAGCAGTACGTATAGTAGT
TCATGTCATCTTATTATTCAGTATTTATAACTTGCAAAGAAATGAATATCAGAGAGTGAGAGGAACTTGT
TTATTGCAGCTTATAATGGTTACAAATAAAGCAATAGCATCACAAATTTCACAAATAAAGCATTTTTTTC
ACTGCATTCTAGTTGTGGTTTGTCCAAACTCATCAATGTATCTTATCATGTCTGGCTCTAGCTATCCCGC
CCCTAACTCCGCCCATCCCGCCCCTAACTCCGCCCAGTTCCGCCCATTCTCCGCCCCATGGCTGACTAAT
TTTTTTTATTTATGCAGAGGCCGAGGCCGCCTCGGCCTCTGAGCTATTCCAGAAGTAGTGAGGAGGCTTT
TTTGGAGGCCTAGGGACGTACCCAATTCGCCCTATAGTGAGTCGTATTACGCGCGCTCACTGGCCGTCGT
TTTACAACGTCGTGACTGGGAAAACCCTGGCGTTACCCAACTTAATCGCCTTGCAGCACATCCCCCTTTC
GCCAGCTGGCGTAATAGCGAAGAGGCCCGCACCGATCGCCCTTCCCAACAGTTGCGCAGCCTGAATGGCG
AATGGG
[124 nt withheld, positions 3367-3490]
C
[91 nt withheld, positions 3492-3582]
A
[49 nt withheld, positions 3584-3632]
CCTTTGACGTTGGAGTCCACGTTCTTT
[37 nt withheld, positions 3660-3696]
ACCCTATCTCGGTCTATTCTTTTGATTTATAAGGGATTTTGCCGATTTCGGCCTATTGGTTAAAAAATGA
GCTGATTTAACAAAAATTTAACGCGAATTTTAACAAAATATTAACGCTTACAATTTAGGTGGCACTTTTC
GGGGAAATGTGCGCGGAACCCCTATTTGTTTATTTTTCTAAATACATTCAAATATGTATCCGCTCATGAG
ACAATAACCCTGATAAATGCTTCAATAATATTGAAAAAGGAAGAGTATGAGTATTCAACATTTCCGTGTC
GCCCTTATTCCCTTTTTTGCGGCATTTTGCCTTCCTGTTTTTGCTCACCCAGAAACGCTGGTGAAAGTAA
AAGATGCTGAAGATCAGTTGGGTGCACGAGTGGGTTACATCGAACTGGATCTCAACAGCGGTAAGATCCT
TGAGAGTTTTCGCCCCGAAGAACGTTTTCCAATGATGAGCACTTTTAAAGTTCTGCTATGTGGCGCGGTA
TTATCCCGTATTGACGCCGGGCAAGAGCAACTCGGTCGCCGCATACACTATTCTCAGAATGACTTGGTTG
AGTACTCACCAGTCACAGAAAAGCATCTTACGGATGGCATGACAGTAAGAGAATTATGCAGTGCTGCCAT
AACCATGAGTGATAACACTGCGGCCAACTTACTTCTGACAACGATCGGAGGACCGAAGGAGCTAACCGCT
TTTTTGCACAACATGGGGGATCATGTAACTCGCCTTGATCGTTGGGAACCGGAGCTGAATGAAGCCATAC
CAAACGACGAGCGTGACACCACGATGCCTGTAGCAATGGCAACAACGTTGCGCAAACTATTAACTGGCGA
ACTACTTACTCTAGCTTCCCGGCAACAATTAATAGACTGGATGGAGGCGGATAAAGTTGCAGGACCACTT
CTGCGCTCGGCCCTTCCGGCTGGCTGGTTTATTGCTGATAAATCTGGAGCCGGTGAGCGTGGGTCTCGCG
GTATCATTGCAGCACTGGGGCCAGATGGTAAGCCCTCCCGTATCGTAGTTATCTACACGACGGGGAGTCA
GGCAACTATGGATGAACGAAATAGACAGATCGCTGAGATAGGTGCCTCACTGATTAAGCATTGGTAACTG
TCAGACCAAGTTTACTCATATATACTTTAGATTGATTTAAAACTTCATTTTTAATTTAAAAGGATCTAGG
TGAAGATCCTTTTTGATAATCTCATGACCAAAATCCCTTAACGTGAGTTTTCGTTCCACTGAGCGTCAGA
CCCCGTAGAAAAGATCAAAGGATCTTCTTGAGATCCTTTTTTTCTGCGCGTAATCTGCTGCTTGCAAACA
AAAAAACCACCGCTACCAGCGGTGGTTTGTTTGCCGGATCAAGAGCTACCAACTCTTTTTCCGAAGGTAA
CTGGCTTCAGCAGAGCGCAGATACCAAATACTGTTCTTCTAGTGTAGCCGTAGTTAGGCCACCACTTCAA
GAACTCTGTAGCACCGCCTACATACCTCGCTCTGCTAATCCTGTTACCAGTGGCTGCTGCCAGTGGCGAT
AAGTCGTGTCTTACCGGGTTGGACTCAAGACGATAGTTACCGGATAAGGCGCAGCGGTCGGGCTGAACGG
GGGGTTCGTGCACACAGCCCAGCTTGGAGCGAACGACCTACACCGAACTGAGATACCTACAGCGTGAGCT
ATGAGAAAGCGCCACGCTTCCCGAAGGGAGAAAGGCGGACAGGTATCCGGTAAGCGGCAGGGTCGGAACA
GGAGAGCGCACGAGGGAGCTTCCAGGGGGAAACGCCTGGTATCTTTATAGTCCTGTCGGGTTTCGCCACC
TCTGACTTGAGCGTCGATTTTTGTGATGCTCGTCAGGGGGGCGGAGCCTATGGAAAAACGCCAGCAACGC
GGCCTTTTTACGGTTCCTGGCCTTTTGCTGGCCTTTTGCTCACATGTTCTTTCCTGCGTTATCCCCTGAT
TCTGTGGATAACCGTATTACCGCCTTTGAGTGAGCTGATACCGCTCGCCGCAGCCGAACGACCGAGCGCA
GCGAGTCAGTGAGCGAGGAAGCGGAAGAGCGCCCAATACGCAAACCGCCTCTCCCCGCGCGTTGGCCGAT
TCATTAATGCAGCTGGCACGACAGGTTTCCCGACTGGAAAGCGGGCAGTGAGCGCAACGCAATTAATGTG
AGTTAGCTCACTCATTAGGCACCCCAGGCTTTACACTTTATGCTTCCGGCTCGTATGTTGTGTGGAATTG
TGAGCGGATAACAATTTCACACAGGAAACAGCTATGACCATGATTACGCCAAGCGCGCAATTAACCCTCA
CTAAAGGGAACAAAAGCTGGAGCTGCAAGCTTAATGTAGTCTTATGCAATACTCTTGTAGTCTTGCAACA
TGGTAACGATGAGTTAGCAACATGCCTTACAAGGAGAGAAAAAGCACCGTGCATGCCGATTGGTGGAAGT
AAGGTGGTACGATCGTGCCTTATTAGGAAGGCAACAGACGGGTCTGACATGGATTGGACGAACCACTGAA
TTGCCGCATTGCAGAGATATTGTATTTAAGTGCCTAGCTCGATACATAAACGGGTCTCTCTGGTTAGACC
AGATCTGAGCCTGGGAGCTCTCTGGCTAACTAGGGAACCCACTGCTTAAGCCTCAATAAAGCTTGCCTTG
AGTGCTTCAAGTAGTGTGTGCCCGTCTGTTGTGTGACTCTGGTAACTAGAGATCCCTCAGACCCTTTTAG
TCAGTGTGGAAAATCTCTAGCAGTGGCGCCCGAACAGGGACTTGAAAGCGAAAGGGAAACCAGAGGAGCT
CTCTCGACGCAGGACTCGGCTTGCTGAAGCGCGCACGGCAAGAGGCGAGGGGCGGCGACTGGTGAGTACG
CCAAAAATTTTGACTAGCGGAGGCTAGAAGGAGAGAGATGGGTGCGAGAGCGTCAGTATTAAGCGGGGGA
GAATTAGATCGCGATGGGAAAAAATTCGGTTAAGGCCAGGGGGAAAGAAAAAATATAAATTAAAACATAT
AGTATGGGCAAGCAGGGAGCTAGAACGATTCGCAGTTAATCCTGGCCTGTTAGAAACATCAGAAGGCTGT
AGACAAATACTGGGACAGCTACAACCATCCCTTCAGACAGGATCAGAAGAACTTAGATCATTATATAATA
CAGTAGCAACCCTCTATTGTGTGCATCAAAGGATAGAGATAAAAGACACCAAGGAAGCTTTAGACAAGAT
AGAGGAAGAGCAAAACAAAAGTAAGACCACCGCACAGCAAGCGGCCGCTGATCTTCAGACCTGGAGGAGG
AGATATGAGGGACAATTGGAGAAGTGAATTATATAAATATAAAGTAGTAAAAATTGAACCATTAGGAGTA
GCACCCACCAAGGCAAAGAGAAGAGTGGTGCAGAGAGAAAAAAGAGCAGTGGGAATAGGAGCTTTGTTCC
TTGGGTTCTTGGGAGCAGCAGGAAGCACTATGGGCGCAGCGTCAATGACGCTGACGGTACAGGCCAGACA
ATTATTGTCTGGTATAGTGCAGCAGCAGAACAATTTGCTGAGGGCTATTGAGGCGCAACAGCATCTGTTG
CAACTCACAGTCTGGGGCATCAAGCAGCTCCAGGCAAGAATCCTGGCTGTGGAAAGATACCTAAAGGATC
AACAGCTCCTGGGGATTTGGGGTTGCTCTGGAAAACTCATTTGCACCACTGCTGTGCCTTGGAATGCTAG
TTGGAGTAATAAATCTCTGGAACAGATTTGGAATCACACGACCTGGATGGAGTGGGACAGAGAAATTAAC
AATTACACAAGCTTAATACACTCCTTAATTGAAGAATCGCAAAACCAGCAAGAAAAGAATGAACAAGAAT
TATTGGAATTAGATAAATGGGCAAGTTTGTGGAATTGGTTTAACATAACAAATTGGCTGTGGTATATAAA
ATTATTCATAATGATAGTAGGAGGCTTGGTAGGTTTAAGAATAGTTTTTGCTGTACTTTCTATAGTGAAT
AGAGTTAGGCAGGGATATTCACCATTATCGTTTCAGACCCACCTCCCAACCCCGAGGGGACCCAGAGAGG
GCCTATTTCCCATGATTCCTTCATATTTGCATATACGATACAAGGCTGTTAGAGAGATAATTAGAATTAA
TTTGACTGTAAACACAAAGATATTAGTACAAAATACGTGACGTAGAAAGTAATAATTTCTTGGGTAGTTT
GCAGTTTTAAAATTATGTTTTAAAATGGACTATCATATGCTTACCGTAACTTGAAAGTATTTCGATTTCT
TGGCTTTATATATCTTGTGGAAAGGACGAAACACCGAGAACCGAATTCGGAGTACGGTTTTAGAGCTAGA
AATAGCAAGTTAAAATAAGGCTAGTCCGTTATCAACTTGAAAAAGTGGCACCGAGTCGGTGCTTTTTTAA
GCTTGGCGTAACTAGATCTTGAGACAAATGGCAGTATTCATCCACAATTTTAAAAGAAAAGGGGGGATTG
GGGGGTACAGTGCAGGGGAAAGAATAGTAGACATAATAGCAACAGACATACAAACTAAAGAATTACAAAA
ACAAATTACAAAAATTCAAAATTTTCGGGTTTATTACAGGGACAGCAGAGATCCACTTTGGCGCCGGCTC
GAGGGGG
Features (pLannotate 1.2.2; 29 found; start..end, strand, type, name):
     14..80      +  CDS            small t antigen (fragment): SV40 (simian virus 40) small t antigen
    106..317     +  promoter       EF-1α core promoter: core promoter for human elongation factor EF-1α
    318..1256    +  intron         EF-1α intron A: intron upstream of the start codon of human EF-1α
   1278..1877    +  CDS            PuroR (fragment): puromycin N-acetyltransferase; pac from Streptomyces; confers resistance to puromycin
   1893..2481    +  misc_feature   WPRE: woodchuck hepatitis virus posttranscriptional regulatory element
   2532..2551    +  misc_feature   cPPT/CTS (fragment): central polypurine tract and central termination sequence of HIV-1
   2553..2786    +  LTR            3' LTR (ΔU3): self-inactivating 3' long terminal repeat (LTR) from HIV-1
   2864..2985    +  polyA_signal   SV40 poly(A) signal: SV40 polyadenylation signal
   3025..3160    +  rep_origin     SV40 ori: SV40 origin of replication
   3181..3199    -  promoter       T7 promoter: promoter for bacteriophage T7 RNA polymerase
   3207..3362    +  CDS            lacZα (fragment): LacZα fragment of β-galactosidase; lacZ fragment
   3367..3795    +  rep_origin     f1 ori (sequence partly withheld): f1 bacteriophage origin of replication; arrow indicates direction of (+) strand synthesis
   3848..3952    +  promoter       AmpR promoter: bla
   3953..4813    +  CDS            AmpR: β-lactamase; bla; confers resistance to ampicillin, carbenicillin, and related antibiotics
   4984..5572    +  rep_origin     ori: high-copy-number ColE1/pMB1/pBR322/pUC origin of replication
   5755..5847    +  CDS            lacI (fragment): lac repressor; lacI; The lac repressor binds to the lac operator to inhibit transcription in E. coli. This inhibition can be relieved by adding lactose or isopropyl-β-D-thiogalactopyranoside (IPTG).
   5860..5881    +  protein_bind   CAP binding site: CAP binding activates transcription in the presence of cAMP. E. coli catabolite activator protein
   5896..5926    +  promoter       lac promoter: promoter for the E. coli lac operon
   5934..5950    +  protein_bind   lac operator: The lac repressor binds to the lac operator to inhibit transcription in E. coli. This inhibition can be relieved by adding lactose or isopropyl-β-D-thiogalactopyranoside (IPTG). lac repressor encoded by lacI
   5995..6013    +  promoter       T3 promoter: promoter for bacteriophage T3 RNA polymerase
   6041..6267    +  promoter       RSV promoter: Rous sarcoma virus enhancer/promoter
   6268..6448    +  LTR            5' LTR (truncated): truncated 5' long terminal repeat (LTR) from HIV-1
   6495..6620    +  misc_feature   HIV-1 Ψ: packaging signal of human immunodeficiency virus type 1
   6604..6967    +  CDS            HIV-1 gag (fragment): gag protein from human immunodeficiency virus 1; gag
   7113..7346    +  misc_feature   RRE: The Rev response element (RRE) of HIV-1 allows for Rev-dependent mRNA export from the nucleus to the cytoplasm.
   7723..7749    +  CDS            Rev (fragment): human immunodeficiency virus 1 (HIV-1) Rev protein; rev; enhances nuclear export of unspliced and incompletely spliced viral mRNAs
   7753..7993    +  promoter       U6 promoter: RNA polymerase III promoter for human U6 snRNA
   8023..8098    +  misc_RNA       gRNA scaffold: guide RNA scaffold for the Streptococcus pyogenes CRISPR/Cas9 system
   8154..8271    +  misc_feature   cPPT/CTS: central polypurine tract and central termination sequence of HIV-1
