[The description below was written by a language model from this plasmid's Addgene catalogue record and pLannotate feature annotations shown in this document.]
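Description:
PI4KB gRNA (BRDN0001149397) is a third-generation lentiviral guide RNA plasmid built on the lentiGuide-Puro backbone and designed to target human PI4KB, the gene encoding phosphatidylinositol 4-kinase beta. It is maintained in E. coli through a high-copy ColE1/pUC-type origin with ampicillin resistance (AmpR, β-lactamase). The backbone also carries an f1 origin, an SV40 origin and remnants of a lac/T7/T3 cloning region. The annotated full sequence is about 8.3 kb.

The viral genome is transcribed from an RSV promoter fused to a truncated HIV-1 5' LTR, which makes packaging Tat-independent. This is followed by the Ψ packaging signal with a partial gag sequence, the Rev response element for Rev-dependent nuclear export, and a cPPT/CTS that aids nuclear import of the reverse-transcribed genome. A ΔU3 self-inactivating 3' LTR closes the genome, so the integrated provirus lacks LTR promoter activity. Two expression units lie between the LTRs. A human U6 RNA polymerase III promoter drives the PI4KB-specific spacer joined to the Streptococcus pyogenes Cas9 gRNA scaffold. An EF-1α core promoter with its intron A drives puromycin N-acetyltransferase for selecting transduced mammalian cells, and a WPRE downstream enhances transcript expression.

The guide was designed against several PI4KB reference transcripts. The plasmid contains no Cas9, so it must be used with a separate Cas9 vector such as lentiCas9-Blast or in cells that already express Cas9. It corresponds to a member of a human kinome gRNA collection and is suited to Cas9-mediated disruption of PI4KB in transduced human cells.
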