Addgene plasmid #76544: PI4KB gRNA (BRDN0001149397)
Purpose: 3rd generation lentiviral gRNA plasmid targeting human PI4KB
Depositing lab: John Doench & David Root. Depositing organization: Broad Institute. Publication: Optimized sgRNA design to maximize activity and minimize off-target effects of CRISPR-Cas9. Doench JG, Fusi N, Sullender M, Hegde M, Vaimberg EW, Donovan KF, Smith I, Tothova Z, Wilen C, Orchard R, Virgin HW, Listgarten J, Root DE. Nat Biotechnol. 2016 Jan 18. doi: 10.1038/nbt.3437. PubMed 26780180.
Backbone
  Vector backbone: lentiGuide-Puro
  Backbone manufacturer: Zhang Lab (Addgene plasmid # 52963)
  Vector type: Mammalian Expression, Lentiviral, CRISPR
  Selectable markers: Puromycin
Growth in bacteria
  Bacterial resistance: Ampicillin, 100 μg/mL
  Growth temperature: 37°C
  Growth strain: DH5alpha
  Copy number: High Copy
Gene/Insert
  Gene/Insert name: PI4KB (alt names: PI4KB; NM_001198773.1)
  gRNA/shRNA sequence: AGAACCGAATTCGGAGTACG
  Species: H. sapiens (human)
  Entrez Gene: PI4KB (a.k.a. DFNA87, NPIK, PI4K-BETA, PI4K92, PI4KBETA, PI4KIII, PI4KIIIBETA, PIK4CB)
  Promoter: hU6
  Cloning method: Unknown
  Sequencing primers: 5′ U6-F; 3′ pS2-R
Terms and licenses: Academic/Nonprofit Terms; Industry Terms: Not Available to Industry
Depositor comments: The gRNA was designed to target the following Genbank reference sequence(s): NM_001198773.1,NM_001198774.1,NM_001198775.1,NM_002651.2. Note that this plasmid does NOT contain Cas9. It should be used in conjunction with lentiCas9-Blast (Addgene #52962) or otherwise with cell lines already expressing Cas9. Browse the full kinome gRNA library at http://www.addgene.org/pooled-library/broadgpp-human-kinome/ or visit http://www.broadinstitute.org/rnai/public/ for detailed protocols and information.
How to cite: PI4KB gRNA (BRDN0001149397) was a gift from John Doench & David Root (Addgene plasmid # 76544 ; http://n2t.net/addgene:76544 ; RRID:Addgene_76544)
