>Addgene plasmid #76544 | PI4KB gRNA (BRDN0001149397) | depositor partial sequence | sequence record 144004 | Target Sequence
AGAACCGAATTCGGAGTACG
