>Addgene plasmid #76544 | PI4KB gRNA (BRDN0001149397) | addgene partial sequence | sequence record 186039 | hU6-F
AGAAAGTAATAATTTCTTGGGTAGTTTGCAGTTTTAAAATTATGTTTTAAAATGGACTATCATATGCTTA
CCGTAACTTGAAAGTATTTCGATTTCTTGGCTTTATATATCTTGTGGAAAGGACGAAACACCGAGAACCG
AATTCGGAGTACGGTTTTAGAGCTAGAAATAGCAAGTTAAAATAAGGCTAGTCCGTTATCAACTTGAAAA
AGTGGCACCGAGTCGGTGCTTTTTTAAGCTTGGCGTAACTAGATCTTGAGACAAATGGCAGTATTCATCC
ACAATTTTAAAAGAAAAGGGGGGATTGGGGGGTACAGTGCAGGGGAAAGAATAGTAGACATAATAGCAAC
AGACATACAAACTAAAGAATTACAAAAACAAATTACAAAAATTCAAAATTTTCGGGTTTATTACAGGGAC
AGCAGAGATCCACTTTGGCGCCGGCTCGAGGGGGCCCGGGTGCAAAGATGGATAAAGTTTTAAACAGAGA
GGAATCTTTGCAGCTAATGGACCTTCTAGGTCTTGAAAGGAGTGGGAATTGGCTCCGGTGCCCGTCAGTG
GGCAGAGCGC
